>Addgene plasmid #63256 | pFusX1-38 | depositor partial sequence | sequence record 105030 | pFusX1_GCC
AGTCTTAAGCGTCTCCCCCTGAACCTGACCCCGGACCAAGTGGTGGCTATCGCCAGCAACAATGGCGGCA
AGCAAGCGCTCGAAACGGTGCAGCGGCTGTTGCCGGTGCTGTGCCAGGACCATGGCCTGACTCCGGACCA
AGTGGTGGCTATCGCCAGCCACGATGGCGGCAAGCAAGCGCTCGAAACGGTGCAGCGGCTGTTGCCGGTG
CTGTGCCAGGACCATGGCCTGACTCCGGACCAAGTGGTGGCTATCGCCAGCCACGATGGCGGCAAGCAAG
CGCTCGAAACGGTGCAGCGGCTGTTGCCGGTGCTGTGCCAGGACCATGGCCTGACGAGACGTC
