>Addgene plasmid #63256 | pFusX1-38 | depositor partial sequence | sequence record 105031 | FusX1
CGTCTCCCCCTGACCCCGGACCAAGTGGTGGCTATCGAGACCGGCGCCGCTACGGGCGCGTCCCATTCGC
CATTCAGGCTGCGCAACTGTTGGGAAGGGCGATCGGTGCGGGCTCTTCGCTATTACGCCAGCTGGCGAAA
GGGGGATGTGCTGCAAGGCGATTAAGTTGGGAACGCCAGGGTTTTCCCAGTCACGACGTTGTAAAACGAC
GGCCAGTGAGCGCGCGTAATCGACTCACTATAGGGCGAATTGGGTACCGGGCCCCCCCTCGAGGTCCTCC
AGCTTTTGTTCCCTTTAGTGAGGGTTAATTGCGCGCTTGGCGTAATCATGGTCATAGCTGTTTCCTGTGT
GAAATTGTTATCCGCTCACAATTCCACACAACATACGAGCCGGAAGCATAAAGTGTAAAGCCTGGGGTGC
CTAATGAGTGAGCTAACTCACATTAATTGCGTTGCGCTCACTGCCCGCTTTCCACCGGTGGTCTCTGGCG
GCAAGCAAGCGCTCGAAACGGTGCAGCGGCTGTTGCCGGTGCTGTGCCAGGACCATGGCCTGACGAGACG
TCTAGACCAGCCAGGACAGAAATGCCTCGACTTCGCTGCTACCCAAGGTTGCCGGGTGACGCACACCGTG
GAAACGGATGAAGGCACGAACCCAGTGGACATAAGCCTGTTCGGTTCGTAAGCTGTAATGCAAGTAGCGT
ATGCGCTCACGCAACTGGTCCAGAACCTTGACCGAACGCAGCGGTGGTAACGGCGCAGTGGCGGTTTTCA
TGGCTTGTTATGACTGTTTTTTTGGGGTACAGTCTATGCCTCGGGCATCCAAGCAGCAAGCGCGTTACGC
CGTGGGTCGATGTTTGATGTTATGGAGCAGCAACGATGTTACGCAGCAGGGCAGTCGCCCTAAAACAAAG
TTAAACATTATGAGGGAAGCGGTGATCGCCGAAGTATCGACTCAACTATCAGAGGTAGTTGGCGTCATCG
AGCGCCATCTCGAACCGACGTTGCTGGCCGTACATTTGTACGGCTCCGCAGTGGATGGCGGCCTGAAGCC
ACACAGTGATATTGATTTGCTGGTTACGGTGACCGTAAGGCTTGATGAAACAACGCGGCGAGCTTTGATC
AACGACCTTTTGGAAACTTCGGCTTCCCCTGGAGAGAGCGAGATTCTCCGCGCTGTAGAAGTCACCATTG
TTGTGCACGACGACATCATTCCGTGGCGTTATCCAGCTAAGCGCGAACTGCAATTTGGAGAATGGCAGCG
CAATGACATTCTTGCAGGTATCTTCGAGCCAGCCACGATCGACATTGATCTGGCTATCTTGCTGACAAAA
GCAAGAGAACATAGCGTTGCCTTGGTAGGTCCAGCGGCGGAGGAACTCTTTGATCCGGTTCCTGAACAGG
ATCTATTTGAGGCGCTAAATGAAACCTTAACGCTATGGAACTCGCCGCCCGACTGGGCTGGCGATGAGCG
AAATGTAGTGCTTACGTTGTCCCGCATTTGGTACAGCGCAGTAACCGGCAAAATCGCGCCGAAGGATGTC
GCTGCCGACTGGGCAATGGAGCGCCTGCCGGCCCAGTATCAGCCCGTCATACTTGAAGCTAGACAGGCTT
ATCTTGGACAAGAAGAAGATCGCTTGGCCTCGCGCGCAGATCAGTTGGAAGAATTTGTCCACTACGTGAA
AGGCGAGATCACCAAGGTAGTCGGCAAATAACCCTCGAGCCACCCATGACCAAAATCCCTTAACGTGAGT
TACGCGTCGTTCCACTGAGCGTCAGACCCCGTAGAAAAGATCAAAGGATCTTCTTGAGATCCTTTTTTTC
TGCGCGTAATCTGCTGCTTGCAAACAAAAAAACCACCGCTACCAGCGGTGGTTTGTTTGCCGGATCAAGA
GCTACCAACTCTTTTTCCGAAGGTAACTGGCTTCAGCAGAGCGCAGATACCAAATACTGTCCTTCTAGTG
TAGCCGTAGTTAGGCCACCACTTCAAGAACTCTGTAGCACCGCCTACATACCTCGCTCTGCTAATCCTGT
TACCAGTGGCTGCTGCCAGTGGCGATAAGTCGTGTCTTACCGGGTTGGACTCAAGACGATAGTTACCGGA
TAAGGCGCAGCGGTCGGGCTGAACGGGGGGTTCGTGCACACAGCCCAGCTTGGAGCGAACGACCTACACC
GAACTGAGATACCTACAGCGTGAGCATTGAGAAAGCGCCACGCTTCCCGAAGGGAGAAAGGCGGACAGGT
ATCCGGTAAGCGGCAGGGTCGGAACAGGAGAGCGCACGAGGGAGCTTCCAGGGGGAAACGCCTGGTATCT
TTATAGTCCTGTCGGGTTTCGCCACCTCTGACTTGAGCGTCGATTTTTGTGATGCTCGTCAGGGGGGCGG
AGCCTATGGAAAAACGCCAGCAACGCGGCCTTTTTACGGTTCCTGGCCTTTTGCTGGCCTTTTGCTCACA
TGTTCTTTCCTGCGTTATCCCCTGATTCTGTGGATAACCGTATTACCGCCTTTGAGTGAGCTGATACCGC
TCGCCGCAGCCGAACGACCGAGCGCAGCGAGTCAGTGAGCGAGGAAGCGGAAGAGCGCCCAATACGCAAA
CCGCCTCTCCCCGCGCGTTGGCCGATTCATTAATGCAGCTGGCACGACAGGTTTCCCGACTGGAAAGCGG
GCAGTGAGCGCAACGCAATTAATACGCGTACCGCTAGCCAGGAAGAGTTTGTAGAAACGCAAAAAGGCCA
TCCGTCAGGATGGCCTTCTGCTTAGTTTGATGCCTGGCAGTTTATGGCGGGCGTCCTGCCCGCCACCCTC
CGGGCCGTTGCTTCACAACGTTCAAATCCGCTCCCGGCGGATTTGTCCTACTCAGGAGAGCGTTCACCGA
CAAACAACAGATAAAACGAAAGGCCCAGTCTTCCGACTGAGCCTTTCGTTTTATTTGATGCCTGGCAGTT
CCCTACTCTCGCGTTAACGCTAGCATGGATGTTTTCCCAGTCACGACGTTGTAAAACGACGGCCAGTCTT
AAG
