>Addgene plasmid #63256 | pFusX1-38 | addgene partial sequence | sequence record 111206 | pCR8_R1 5'-cgaaccgaacaggcttatgt-3'
CGTCACCCGGCAACCTTGGGTAGCAGCGAAGTCGAGGCATTTCTGTCCTGGCTGGTCTAGACGTCTCGTC
AGGCCATGGTCCTGGCACAGCACCGGCAACAGCCGCTGCACCGTTTCGAGCGCTTGCTTGCCGCCATCGT
GGCTGGCGATAGCCACCACTTGGTCCGGAGTCAGGCCATGGTCCTGGCACAGCACCGGCAACAGCCGCTG
CACCGTTTCGAGCGCTTGCTTGCCGCCATCGTGGCTGGCGATAGCCACCACTTGGTCCGGAGTCAGGCCA
TGGTCCTGGCACAGCACCGGCAACAGCCGCTGCACCGTTTCGAGCGCTTGCTTGCCGCCATTGTTGCTGG
CGATAGCCACCACTTGGTCCGGGGTCAGGTTCAGGGGGAGACGCTTAAGACTGGCCGTCGTTTTACAACG
TCGTGACTGGGAAAACATCCATGCTAGCGTTAACGCGAGAGTAGGGAACTGCCAGGCATCAAATAAAACG
AAAGGCTCAGTCGGAAGACTGGGCCTTTCGTTTTATCTGTTGTTTGTCGGTGAACGCTCTCCTGAGTAGG
ACAAATCCGCCGGGAGCGGATTTGAACGTTGTGAAGCAACGGCCCGGAAGGGTGGCGGGCAGGAC
