[The description below was written by a language model from this plasmid's Addgene catalogue record.]
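Description:
pFusX1-38 is a bacterial library plasmid from the FusX system, a one-step method for assembling TALE repeat arrays for genome engineering. It is built on the FusX1 backbone (about 3 kb without insert), is classed as a TALEN-type vector, and is maintained in E. coli as a high-copy plasmid under spectinomycin selection. The record does not name the origin of replication and provides no feature table, so the backbone architecture cannot be described further. The use of pCR8-type sequencing primers suggests flanking sequences related to that vector family, but this is only an inference.

The insert is a synthetic, pre-assembled trimer of TALE repeats carrying the repeat-variable diresidues NN, HD and HD, also designated X1_GCC. Under the standard TALE recognition code, NN targets guanine and HD targets cytosine, so this module specifies the DNA triplet GCC. It occupies RVD positions 1 to 3 of the final array, meaning it supplies the first three repeats of a TALE DNA-binding domain. The trimer was cloned into the backbone through BsaI sites that were destroyed in the process, consistent with Golden Gate-style construction using type IIS enzymes.

In practice, this plasmid serves as one member of a position-specific library of triplet modules. A user picks the X1 plasmid matching the first three bases of a chosen target and combines it with modules for the later positions to build a complete TALE repeat array in a receiver vector, yielding a TALEN or other TALE fusion. The plasmid is a building block for assembly rather than an expression construct, and the record lists no promoter, tag or reporter.
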