Addgene plasmid #63256: pFusX1-38
Purpose: Encodes RVD positions 1-3 in TALEN assembly
Depositing lab: Stephen Ekker. Depositing organization: Mayo Foundation for Medical Education and Research. Publication: FusX: A rapid one-step TALE assembly system for genome science. Ma AC, McNulty MS, Tanya PL, Jarryd CM, Martinez-Galvez G, Argue DP, Lee HB, Urban MD, Bullard CE, Blackburn PR, Man TK, Clark KJ, Ekker SC. Hum Gene Ther. 2016 Jun;27(6):451-63. doi: 10.1089/hum.2015.172 PubMed 26854857.
Backbone
  Vector backbone: FusX1
  Backbone size w/o insert (bp): 3013
  Vector type: TALEN
Growth in bacteria
  Bacterial resistance: Spectinomycin, 50 μg/mL
  Growth temperature: 37°C
  Growth strain: DH5alpha
  Copy number: High Copy
Gene/Insert
  Gene/Insert name: NN HD HD (alt name: X1_GCC)
  Species: Synthetic
  Mutation: none
  Cloning method: Restriction Enzyme; 5′ cloning site BsaI (destroyed during cloning); 3′ cloning site BsaI (destroyed during cloning)
  Sequencing primers: 5′ pCR8_F1; 3′ pCR8_R1
Terms and licenses: Academic/Nonprofit Terms; Industry Terms: Not Available to Industry
How to cite: pFusX1-38 was a gift from Stephen Ekker (Addgene plasmid # 63256 ; http://n2t.net/addgene:63256 ; RRID:Addgene_63256)
